>Addgene plasmid #212930 | pYSD300 | addgene full sequence | sequence record 421718 | Addgene NGS Result
CCCTGAATTCGCATCTAGATGGTAGAGCCACAAACAGCCGGTACAAGCAACGATCTCCAGGACCATCTGA
ATCATGCGCGGATGACACGAACTCACGACGGCGATCACAGACATTAACCCACAGTACAGACACTGCGACA
ACGTGGCAATTCGTCGCAATACCGTCTCACTGAACTGGCCGATAATTGCAGACGAACGGTGAGTAAGGAA
AGAGTGAGGAACTATCGCATACCTGCATTTAAAGATGCCGATTTGGGCGCGAATCCTTTATTTTGGCTTC
ACCCTCATACTATTATCAGGGCCAGAAAAAGGAAGTGTTTCCCTCCTTCTTGAATTGATGTTACCCTCAT
AAAGCACGTGGCCTCTTATCGAGAAAGAAATTACCGTCGCTCGTGATTTGTTTGCAAAAAGAACAAAACT
GAAAAAACCCAGACACGCTCGACTTCCTGTCATCCTATTGATTGCAGCTTCCAATTTCGTCACACAACAA
GGTCCTAGCGACGGCTCACAGGTTTTGTAACAAGCAATCGAAGGTTCTGGAATGGCGGGAAAGGGTTTAG
TACCACATGCTATGATGCCCACTGTGATCTCCAGAGCAAAGTTCGTTCGATCGTACTGTTACTCTCTCTC
TTTCAAACAGAATTGTCCGAATCGTGTGACAACAACAGCCTGTTCTCACACACTCTTTTCTTCTAACCAA
GGGGGTGGTTTAGTTTAGTAGAACCTCGTGAAACTTACATTTACATATATATAAACTTGCATAAATTGGT
CAATGCAAGAAATACATATTTGGTCTTTTCTAATTCGTAGTTTTTCAAGTTCTTAGATGCTTTCTTTTTC
TCTTTTTTACAGATCATCAAGGAAGTAATTATCTACTTTTTACAACAAATATAAAACAAGATCTATGACA
TTATCTTTCGCTCATTTTACCTACCTGTTCACAATATTGTTGGGATTAACTAATATTGCCTTGGCATCTG
ATCCAGAAACGATTCTAGTGACGATAACCAAGACAAACGATGCAAATGGGGTTGTTACAACTACAGTTTC
ACCCGCGCTAGTCTCCACATCCACTATCGTTCAAGCTGGCACTACGACATTGTATACGACTTGGTGTCCA
TTGACGGTATCCACTTCATCTGCTGCCGAAATAAGTCCTTCAATATCGTACGCTACTACCCTATCCAGAT
TTAGTACTTTGACATTATCTACAGAAGTCTGCTCCCATGAGGCATGTCCTTCGTCATCGACGTTGCCAAC
CACCACCTTATCTGTGACTTCCAAGTTCACTTCATATATTTGCCCTACTTGTCACACAACCGCTATCAGC
TCATTATCCGAAGTAGGAACTACAACCGTGGTATCATCCAGCGCCATTGAACCATCAAGTGCCTCTATAA
TCTCACCTGTCACCTCTACACTTTCGAGTACAACATCGTCCAATCCAACTACTACCTCCCTAAGTTCGAC
ATCTACATCTCCAAGCTCTACATCTACATCTCCAAGCTCTACATCTACCTCATCAAGTTCGACATCTACC
TCATCAAGTTCGACATCTACCTCATCAAGTTCGACATCTACATCTCCAAGTTCGACATCCACATCTTCAA
GTTTGACATCCACATCTTCAAGTTCTACATCTACATCCCAAAGTTCTACATCTACCTCATCAAGTTCGAC
ATCTACATCTCCAAGCTCTACATCTACCTCATCAAGTTCAACATCTACATCTCCAAGTTCTAAATCTACT
TCTGCAAGCTCCACTTCCACTTCTTCATATTCAACATCTACATCCCCAAGTTTGACTTCTTCATCTCCAA
CTTTGGCTTCCACTTCTCCAAGTTCAACATCTATTAGCTCTACTTTTACTGATTCAACTTCATCCCTTGG
CTCCTCTATAGCATCTTCATCAACGTCTGTGTCATTATACAGCCCATCCACACCTGTTTACTCCGTCCCT
TCGACTTCGTCAAATGTTGCAACTCCTTCTATGACTTCTTCAACTGTTGAAACAACTGTTAGTTCACAAA
GTTCGTCTGAATATATCACCAAATCCTCAATTTCTACTACTATCCCATCATTTTCCATGTCTACATATTT
CACCACTGTTAGTGGAGTCACTACAATGTATACGACATGGTGTCCTTATAGCTCTGAATCTGAGACTAGC
ACATTAACCAGTATGCATGAAACGGTTACAACAGACGCTACAGTCTGCACTCACGAGTCTTGCATGCCCT
CGCAGACAACAAGTTTGATTACATCTTCTATAAAAATGTCCACTAAAAACGTCGCAACTTCTGTAAGCAC
CTCAACGGTTGAATCCTCATATGCATGCTCCACATGTGCTGAAACGTCACACTCGTATTCTTCCGTGCAA
ACAGCTTCATCAAGTTCTGTAACACAGCAGACCACATCCACAAAGAGTTGGGTAAGTTCAATGACAACTT
CGGATGAAGATTTCAATAAGCACGCTACCGGTAAGTATCATGTAACATCTTCAGGTACCTCAACCATTTC
GACTAGTGTAAGTGAAGCCACGAGTACATCAAGCATTGACTCAGAATCTCAAGAACAATCATCACACTTA
TTATCGACATCGGTCCTTTCATCCTCCTCCTTGTCTGCTACATTATCCTCTGACAGTACTATTTTGCTAT
TCAGTTCTGTATCATCACTAAGTGTCGAACAGTCACCAGTTACCACACTTCAAATTTCTTCAACATCAGA
GATTTTACAACCCACTTCTTCCACAGCTATTGCTACAATATCTGCCTCTACATCATCACTTTCCGCAACA
TCTATCTCTACACCATCTACCTCTGTGGAATCGACTATTGAATCTTCATCATTGACTCCGACGGTATCTT
CTATTTTCCTCTCATCATCATCTGCTCCCTCTTCTCTACAAACATCTGTTACCACTACAGAAGTTTCCAC
TACTTCAATCTCCATACAATACCAAACTTCATCAATGGTAACAATTAGCCAATATATGGGCAGTGGATCG
CAAACGCGTTTGCCATTAGGAAAGTTGGTCTTCGCCATCATGGCAGTTGCTTGCAATGTAATTTTCAGTT
AATAAATCCTAACTCGAGAGTGCTTTTAACTAAGAATTATTAGTCTTTTCTGCTTATTTTTTCATCATAG
TTTAGAACACTTTATATTAACGAATAGTTTATGAATCTATTTAGGTTTAAAAATTGATACAGTTTTATAA
GTTACTTTTTCAAAGACTCGTGCTGTCTATTGCATAATGCACTGGAAGGGGAAAAAAAAGGTGCACACGC
GTGGCTTTTTCTTGAATTTGCAGTTTGAAAAATGCTGCCAATGAGACGACGGGGTCATCACGGCTCATCA
TGCGCCAAACAAATGTGTGCAATACACGCTCGGATGACTGCATGATGACCGCACTGACTGGGGACAGCAG
ATCCACCTAAGCCTGTGAGAGAAGCAGACACCCGACAGATCAAGGCAGTTAACTAGTGCACTGCAGTACA
AACACAGTCCTTTCCCGCAATTTTCTTTTTCTATTACTCTTGGCCTCCTCTAGTACACTCTATATTTTTT
TATGCCTCGGTAATGATTTTCATTTTTTTTTTTCCACCTAGCGGATGACTCTTTTTTTTTCTTAGCGATT
GGCATTATCACATAATGAATTATACATTATATAAAGTAATGTGATTTCTTCGAAGAATATACTAAAAAAT
GAGCAGGCAAGATAAACGAAGGCAAAGATGACAGAGCAGAAAGCCCTAGTAAAGCGTATTACAAATGAAA
CCAAGATTCAGATTGCGATCTCTTTAAAGGGTGGTCCCCTAGCGATAGAGCACTCGATCTTCCCAGAAAA
AGAGGCAGAAGCAGTAGCAGAACAGGCCACACAATCGCAAGTGATTAACGTCCACACAGGTATAGGGTTT
CTGGACCATATGATACATGCTCTGGCCAAGCATTCCGGCTGGTCGCTAATCGTTGAGTGCATTGGTGACT
TACACATAGACGACCATCACACCACTGAGGACTGCGGGATTGCTCTCGGTCAAGCTTTTAAAGAGGCCCT
AGGGGCCGTGCGTGGAGTAAAAAGGTTTGGATCAGGATTTGCGCCTTTGGATGAGGCACTTTCCAGAGCG
GTGGTTGATCTTTCGAACAGGCCGTACGCAGTTGTCGAACTTGGTTTGCAAAGGGAGAAAGTAGGTGATC
TCTCTTGCGAGATGATCCCGCATTTTCTTGAAAGCTTTGCAGAGGCTAGCAGAATTACCCTCCACGTTGA
TTGTCTGCGAGGCAAGAATGATCATCACCGTAGTGAGAGTGCGTTCAAGGCTCTTGCGGTTGCCATAAGA
GAAGCCACCTCGCCCAATGGTACCAACGATGTTCCCTCCACCAAAGGTGTTCTTATGTAGTGACACCGAT
TATTTAAAGCTGCTGCATACGATATATATACATGTGTATATATGTATACCTATGAATGTCAGTAAGTATG
TATACGAACAGTATGATACTGAAGATGACAAGGTAATGCATCATTCTATACGTGTCATTCTGAACGAGGC
GCGCTTTCCTTTTTTCTTTTTGCTTTTTCTTTTTTTTTCTCTTGAACTCGACGGATCATAGAGTATCACG
TGCTATAAAAATAATTATAATTTAAATTTTTTAATATAAATATATAAATTAAAAATAGAAAGTAAAAAAA
GAAATTAAAGAAAAAATAGTTTTTGTTTTCCGAAGATGTAAAAGACTCTAGGGGGATCGCCAACAAATAC
TACCTTTTATCTTGCTCTTCCTGCTCTCAGGTATTAATGCCGAATTGTTTCATCTTGTCTGTGTAGAAAA
CCACACACGAAAATCCTGTGATTTTACATTTTACTTATCGTTAATCGAATGTATATCTATTTAATCTGCT
TTTCTTGTCTAATAAATATATATGTAAAGTACGCTTTTTGTTGAAATTTTTTAAACCTTTGTTTATTTTT
TTTTCTTCATTCCGTAACTCTTCTACCTTCTTTATTTACTTTCTAAAATCCAAATACAAAACATAAAAAT
AAATAAACACAGAGTAAATTCCCAAATTATTCCATCATTAAAAGATACGAGGCGCGTGTAAGTTACAGGC
AAGCGATCCGTCCCGAGCGGCCGCGATTATCAAAAAGGATCTTCACCTAGATCCTTTTAAATTAAAAATG
AAGTTTTAAATCAATCTAAAGTATATATGAGTAAACTTGGTCTGACAGTTACCAATGCTTAATCAGTGAG
GCACCTATCTCAGCGATCTGTCTATTTCGTTCATCCATAGTTGCCTGACTCCCCGTCGTGTAGATAACTA
CGATACGGGAGGGCTTACCATCTGGCCCCAGTGCTGCAATGATACCGCGGGACCCACGCTCACCGGCTCC
AGATTTATCAGCAATAAACCAGCCAGCCGGAAGGGCCGAGCGCAGAAGTGGTCCTGCAACTTTATCCGCC
TCCATCCAGTCTATTAATTGTTGCCGGGAAGCTAGAGTAAGTAGTTCGCCAGTTAATAGTTTGCGCAACG
TTGTTGCCATTGCTACAGGCATCGTGGTGTCACGCTCGTCGTTTGGTATGGCTTCATTCAGCTCCGGTTC
CCAACGATCAAGGCGAGTTACATGATCCCCCATGTTGTGCAAAAAAGCGGTTAGCTCCTTCGGTCCTCCG
ATCGTTGTCAGAAGTAAGTTGGCCGCAGTGTTATCACTCATGGTTATGGCAGCACTGCATAATTCTCTTA
CTGTCATGCCATCCGTAAGATGCTTTTCTGTGACTGGTGAGTACTCAACCAAGTCATTCTGAGAATAGTG
TATGCGGCGACCGAGTTGCTCTTGCCCGGCGTCAATACGGGATAATACCGCGCCACATAGCAGAACTTTA
AAAGTGCTCATCATTGGAAAACGTTCTTCGGGGCGAAAACTCTCAAGGATCTTACCGCTGTTGAGATCCA
GTTCGATGTAACCCACTCGTGCACCCAACTGATCTTCAGCATCTTTTACTTTCACCAGCGTTTCTGGGTG
AGCAAAAACAGGAAGGCAAAATGCCGCAAAAAAGGGAATAAGGGCGACACGGAAATGTTGAATACTCATA
CTCTTCCTTTTTCAATATTATTGAAGCATTTATCAGGGTTATTGTCTCATGAGCGGATACATATTTGAAT
GTATTTAGAAAAATAAACAAATAGGGGTTCCGCGCACATTTCCCCGAAAAGTGCCACCTGTCATGACCAA
AATCCCTTAACGTGAGTTTTCGTTCCACTGAGCGTCAGACCCCGTAGAAAAGATCAAAGGATCTTCTTGA
GATCCTTTTTTTCTGCGCGTAATCTGCTGCTTGCAAACAAAAAAACCACCGCTACCAGCGGTGGTTTGTT
TGCCGGATCAAGAGCTACCAACTCTTTTTCCGAAGGTAACTGGCTTCAGCAGAGCGCAGATACCAAATAC
TGTTCTTCTAGTGTAGCCGTAGTTAGGCCACCACTTCAAGAACTCTGTAGCACCGCCTACATACCTCGCT
CTGCTAATCCTGTTACCAGTGGCTGCTGCCAGTGGCGATAAGTCGTGTCTTACCGGGTTGGACTCAAGAC
GATAGTTACCGGATAAGGCGCAGCGGTCGGGCTGAACGGGGGGTTCGTGCACACAGCCCAGCTTGGAGCG
AACGACCTACACCGAACTGAGATACCTACAGCGTGAGCTATGAGAAAGCGCCACGCTTCCCGAAGGGAGA
AAGGCGGACAGGTATCCGGTAAGCGGCAGGGTCGGAACAGGAGAGCGCACGAGGGAGCTTCCAGGGGGAA
ACGCCTGGTATCTTTATAGTCCTGTCGGGTTTCGCCACCTCTGACTTGAGCGTCGATTTTTGTGATGCTC
GTCAGGGGGGCGGAGCCTATGGAAAAACGCCAGCAACGCGGCCTTTTTACGGTTCCTGGCCTTTTGCTGG
CCTTTTGCTCACATGTTCTTTCCTGCGTTATCCCCTGATTCTGTGGATAACCGTGCGGCCGC
Features (pLannotate 1.2.2; 7 found; start..end, strand, type, name):
    905..3079    +  CDS            AGA1: AGA1_YEAST - Experimental evidence at protein level: Swiss-Prot protein existence level 1. Cell wall anchoring subunit of the a-agglutinin heterodimer. S.cerevisiae a and alpha cells express the complementary cell surface glycoproteins a-agglutinin and alpha-agglutinin, respectively, which interact with one another to promote cellular aggregation during mating. From Saccharomyces cerevisiae (strain ATCC 204508 / S288c) (Baker's yeast).
   3550..3737    +  promoter       HIS3 promoter: S. cerevisiae HIS3
   3738..4397    +  CDS            HIS3: HIS7_YEAST - Experimental evidence at protein level: Swiss-Prot protein existence level 1. From Saccharomyces cerevisiae (strain ATCC 204508 / S288c) (Baker's yeast).
   4615..5118    +  misc_feature   CEN/ARS: S. cerevisiae CEN6 centromere fused to an autonomously replicating sequence
   5229..6089    -  CDS            AmpR: β-lactamase; bla; confers resistance to ampicillin, carbenicillin, and related antibiotics
   6090..6194    -  promoter       AmpR promoter: bla
   6297..6885    +  rep_origin     ori: high-copy-number ColE1/pMB1/pBR322/pUC origin of replication
