[The description below was written by a language model from this plasmid's Addgene catalogue record and pLannotate feature annotations shown in this document.]
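Description:
pYSD300 is a yeast expression plasmid of about 7 kb, assembled on the pYTK083 backbone as part of an expansion of the Yeast Modular Cloning (MoClo) toolkit aimed at optimising heterologous protein secretion and surface display in Saccharomyces cerevisiae. It is an E. coli–yeast shuttle vector. In bacteria it replicates from a high-copy ColE1/pUC-type origin and is selected through the β-lactamase gene (AmpR), which confers ampicillin resistance. In yeast it is maintained by a CEN/ARS element, a CEN6 centromere fused to an autonomously replicating sequence, which typically gives stable, low-copy episomal maintenance. Yeast selection uses the HIS3 auxotrophic marker, expressed from its own promoter, in histidine-auxotrophic strains.

The payload is the S. cerevisiae AGA1 coding sequence (YNR044W), used as the Part 3 (coding sequence) module and joined to its flanking parts by BsaI-based assembly that destroyed the cloning sites. According to the catalogue entry, AGA1 is driven by a promoter listed as pGBK1 and terminated by tENO2. Neither element was recognised by the automated annotation, although unannotated stretches flank the AGA1 reading frame where they would be expected.

Aga1 is the cell-wall-anchoring subunit of the a-agglutinin heterodimer that mediates cell aggregation during mating. In yeast surface display this subunit conventionally serves as the wall anchor to which Aga2 fusion proteins attach. The plasmid therefore appears intended to supply Aga1 to display strains, so that proteins of interest can be tethered to the cell surface, although the record does not describe specific experiments or partner constructs.
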