Addgene plasmid #212930: pYSD300
Purpose: Encodes the S. cerevisiae Aga1 protein (Part3) with pGBK1 promoter, tENO2 terminator, HIS3 selectable marker and CEN/ARS yeast origin.
Depositing lab: Paul Young. Depositing organization: University College Cork. Publication: A Yeast Modular Cloning (MoClo) Toolkit Expansion for Optimization of Heterologous Protein Secretion and Surface Display in Saccharomyces cerevisiae. O'Riordan NM, Juric V, O'Neill SK, Roche AP, Young PW. ACS Synth Biol. 2024 Mar 14. doi: 10.1021/acssynbio.3c00743. PubMed 38483353.
Backbone
  Vector backbone: pYTK083
  Vector type: Yeast Expression
  Selectable markers: HIS3
Growth in bacteria
  Bacterial resistance: Ampicillin, 100 μg/mL
  Growth temperature: 37°C
  Growth strain: DH5alpha
  Copy number: High Copy
Gene/Insert
  Gene/Insert name: AGA1
  Species: S. cerevisiae (budding yeast)
  Entrez Gene: AGA1 (a.k.a. YNR044W)
  Cloning method: Restriction Enzyme; 5′ cloning site BsaI (destroyed during cloning); 3′ cloning site BsaI (destroyed during cloning)
Terms and licenses: Academic/Nonprofit Terms; Industry Terms: Not Available to Industry
How to cite: pYSD300 was a gift from Paul Young (Addgene plasmid # 212930 ; http://n2t.net/addgene:212930 ; RRID:Addgene_212930)
